>Addgene plasmid #243039 | AiP2123 - pAAV-AiE2649m-minBG-SYFP2-WPRE3-BGHpA | addgene full sequence | sequence record 490245 | Addgene NGS Result
CCTGCAGGCAGCTGCGCGCTCGCTCGCTCACTGAGGCCGCCCGGGCGTCGGGCGACCTTTGGTCGCCCGG
CCTCAGTGAGCGAGCGAGCGCGCAGAGAGGGAGTGGCCAACTCCATCACTAGGGGTTCCTGCGGCCGCAC
GCGTAATCCAAATTTCCTCATTTCTAAGCAATTTACCCAGGCTTTACTCCTCACAATATATTTTTATAGT
AGGTAATAAGAAGCAATGGTTAGTCAGGCTTGCTGTAGCCACATTTGTGTTATGAGGGGTACAGGCTTGT
AATGGCCTTCCCTCAGAGGCCAATGGATGTGAGCCTTGAAGACTAACCTCACCCCTGAGGCTCAGCCTAA
TTAAACACCTTGACCAGCAGAACACAAAATATGCACTTGGAGTGAAAAAAGATGTTTATTCTGGACTTAA
ATGTAAATCTAGGAATAGGTTGTATTTAAGATGGGGTTTTAAAGGTGAAGTTTCAAGGACCCGCAGAAAC
AGTCGGAAGCTACTCGTGCTTTTGAACGTTACACAACCCAGTAGAATATGGTATACCACTTCTCAGGAAC
TTAATGGTTTAAGTTTTCTACTCTTTAATATTTATGATGTTATAAAAAGGCTGTATGTACTTGACATTTT
CAGGGCCGAATTTTGCAAATGGTCTTAACCCAGCCTCTAAATTCGCAAACACAAATTATTTGGGCAAATA
TTCCTGGTGGTTAGATGAAGGTGCAGTATTTGAGGATATTATTTGATGCACATAATTTTAGAGACCGTGC
CCAAATTAGGGAGAGCAGCCTTTTCCCTGCCTCCCAAGTCTGCACAGACCTCAAGCTTAGTTACATTCAC
TAGTTTTAACTGAGGAGTATAAGGAAATGATGGGAGTATAGAAATAACTCATTATACACAGCAAATGAGC
TCAGGTCTTCACATATGGTGCTACTGGTTTCTGCGCACTTCATAAATGAACGCCGGCGGAGCTCGGGCTG
GGCATAAAAGTCAGGGCAGAGCCATCTATTGCTTACATTTGCTTCTGGGATCCAGATCTTTCGAAGCTAG
CGCTACCGGTCGCCACCATGGTGAGCAAGGGCGAGGAGCTGTTCACCGGGGTGGTGCCCATCCTGGTCGA
GCTGGACGGCGACGTAAACGGCCACAAGTTCAGCGTGTCCGGCGAGGGCGAGGGCGATGCCACCTACGGC
AAGCTGACCCTGAAGCTGATCTGCACCACCGGCAAGCTGCCCGTGCCCTGGCCCACCCTCGTGACCACCC
TGGGCTACGGCGTGCAGTGCTTCGCCCGCTACCCCGACCACATGAAGCAGCACGACTTCTTCAAGTCCGC
CATGCCCGAAGGCTACGTCCAGGAGCGCACCATCTTCTTCAAGGACGACGGCAACTACAAGACCCGCGCC
GAGGTGAAGTTCGAGGGCGACACCCTGGTGAACCGCATCGAGCTGAAGGGCATCGACTTCAAGGAGGACG
GCAACATCCTGGGGCACAAGCTGGAGTACAACTACAACAGCCACAACGTCTATATCACCGCCGACAAGCA
GAAGAACGGCATCAAGGCCAACTTCAAGATCCGCCACAACATCGAGGACGGCGGCGTGCAGCTCGCCGAC
CACTACCAGCAGAACACCCCCATCGGCGACGGCCCCGTGCTGCTGCCCGACAACCACTACCTGAGCTACC
AGTCCAAGCTGAGCAAAGACCCCAACGAGAAGCGCGATCACATGGTCCTGCTGGAGTTCGTGACCGCCGC
CGGGATCACTCTCGGCATGGACGAGCTGTACAAGTAAGTCGACGGCGCGCCGCGGCCGCGAATTCGATAT
CATAATCAACCTCTGGATTACAAAATTTGTGAAAGATTGACTGGTATTCTTAACTATGTTGCTCCTTTTA
CGCTATGTGGATACGCTGCTTTAATGCCTTTGTATCATGCTATTGCTTCCCGTATGGCTTTCATTTTCTC
CTCCTTGTATAAATCCTGGTTAGTTCTTGCCACGGCGGAACTCATCGCCGCCTGCCTTGCCCGCTGCTGG
ACAGGGGCTCGGCTGTTGGGCACTGACAATTCCGTGGCTCGAGAGATCTTCGACTGTGCCTTCTAGTTGC
CAGCCATCTGTTGTTTGCCCCTCCCCCGTGCCTTCCTTGACCCTGGAAGGTGCCACTCCCACTGTCCTTT
CCTAATAAAATGAGGAAATTGCATCGCATTGTCTGAGTAGGTGTCATTCTATTCTGGGGGGTGGGGTGGG
GCAGGACAGCAAGGGGGAGGATTGGGAAGACAATAGCAGGCATGAGATCTCACGTGCGGACCGAGCGGCC
GCAGGAACCCCTAGTGATGGAGTTGGCCACTCCCTCTCTGCGCGCTCGCTCGCTCACTGAGGCCGGGCGA
CCAAAGGTCGCCCGACGCCCGGGCTTTGCCCGGGCGGCCTCAGTGAGCGAGCGAGCGCGCAGCTGCCTGC
AGGGGCGCCTGATGCGGTATTTTCTCCTTACGCATCTGTGCGGTATTTCACACCGCATA
[95 nt withheld, positions 2510-2604]
T
[46 nt withheld, positions 2606-2651]
C
[141 nt withheld, positions 2653-2793]
CCTTTGACGTTGGAGTCCACGTTCTTT
[37 nt withheld, positions 2821-2857]
ACTCTATCTCGGGCTATTCTTTTGATTTATAAGGGATTTTGCCGATTTCGGTCTATTGGTTAAAAAATGA
GCTGATTTAACAAAAATTTAACGCGAATTTTAACAAAATATTAACGTTTACAATTTTATGGTGCACTCTC
AGTACAATCTGCTCTGATGCCGCATAGTTAAGCCAGCCCCGACACCCGCCAACACCCGCTGACGCGCCCT
GACGGGCTTGTCTGCTCCCGGCATCCGCTTACAGACAAGCTGTGACCGTCTCCGGGAGCTGCATGTGTCA
GAGGTTTTCACCGTCATCACCGAAACGCGCGAGACGAAAGGGCCTCGTGATACGCCTATTTTTATAGGTT
AATGTCATGATAATAATGGTTTCTTAGACGTCAGGTGGCACTTTTCGGGGAAATGTGCGCGGAACCCCTA
TTTGTTTATTTTTCTAAATACATTCAAATATGTATCCGCTCATGAGACAATAACCCTGATAAATGCTTCA
ATAATATTGAAAAAGGAAGAGTATGAGTATTCAACATTTCCGTGTCGCCCTTATTCCCTTTTTTGCGGCA
TTTTGCCTTCCTGTTTTTGCTCACCCAGAAACGCTGGTGAAAGTAAAAGATGCTGAAGATCAGTTGGGTG
CACGAGTGGGTTACATCGAACTGGATCTCAACAGCGGTAAGATCCTTGAGAGTTTTCGCCCCGAAGAACG
TTTTCCAATGATGAGCACTTTTAAAGTTCTGCTATGTGGCGCGGTATTATCCCGTATTGACGCCGGGCAA
GAGCAACTCGGTCGCCGCATACACTATTCTCAGAATGACTTGGTTGAGTACTCACCAGTCACAGAAAAGC
ATCTTACGGATGGCATGACAGTAAGAGAATTATGCAGTGCTGCCATAACCATGAGTGATAACACTGCGGC
CAACTTACTTCTGACAACGATCGGAGGACCGAAGGAGCTAACCGCTTTTTTGCACAACATGGGGGATCAT
GTAACTCGCCTTGATCGTTGGGAACCGGAGCTGAATGAAGCCATACCAAACGACGAGCGTGACACCACGA
TGCCTGTAGCAATGGCAACAACGTTGCGCAAACTATTAACTGGCGAACTACTTACTCTAGCTTCCCGGCA
ACAATTAATAGACTGGATGGAGGCGGATAAAGTTGCAGGACCACTTCTGCGCTCGGCCCTTCCGGCTGGC
TGGTTTATTGCTGATAAATCTGGAGCCGGTGAGCGTGGGTCTCGCGGTATCATTGCAGCACTGGGGCCAG
ATGGTAAGCCCTCCCGTATCGTAGTTATCTACACGACGGGGAGTCAGGCAACTATGGATGAACGAAATAG
ACAGATCGCTGAGATAGGTGCCTCACTGATTAAGCATTGGTAACTGTCAGACCAAGTTTACTCATATATA
CTTTAGATTGATTTAAAACTTCATTTTTAATTTAAAAGGATCTAGGTGAAGATCCTTTTTGATAATCTCA
TGACCAAAATCCCTTAACGTGAGTTTTCGTTCCACTGAGCGTCAGACCCCGTAGAAAAGATCAAAGGATC
TTCTTGAGATCCTTTTTTTCTGCGCGTAATCTGCTGCTTGCAAACAAAAAAACCACCGCTACCAGCGGTG
GTTTGTTTGCCGGATCAAGAGCTACCAACTCTTTTTCCGAAGGTAACTGGCTTCAGCAGAGCGCAGATAC
CAAATACTGTTCTTCTAGTGTAGCCGTAGTTAGGCCACCACTTCAAGAACTCTGTAGCACCGCCTACATA
CCTCGCTCTGCTAATCCTGTTACCAGTGGCTGCTGCCAGTGGCGATAAGTCGTGTCTTACCGGGTTGGAC
TCAAGACGATAGTTACCGGATAAGGCGCAGCGGTCGGGCTGAACGGGGGGTTCGTGCACACAGCCCAGCT
TGGAGCGAACGACCTACACCGAACTGAGATACCTACAGCGTGAGCTATGAGAAAGCGCCACGCTTCCCGA
AGGGAGAAAGGCGGACAGGTATCCGGTAAGCGGCAGGGTCGGAACAGGAGAGCGCACGAGGGAGCTTCCA
GGGGGAAACGCCTGGTATCTTTATAGTCCTGTCGGGTTTCGCCACCTCTGACTTGAGCGTCGATTTTTGT
GATGCTCGTCAGGGGGGCGGAGCCTATGGAAAAACGCCAGCAACGCGGCCTTTTTACGGTTCCTGGCCTT
TTGCTGGCCTTTTGCTCACATGT
Features (pLannotate 1.2.2; 14 found; start..end, strand, type, name):
     12..39      +  repeat_region  AAV2 ITR (fragment): inverted terminal repeat of adeno-associated virus serotype 2 inverted
     68..95      +  repeat_region  AAV2 ITR (fragment): inverted terminal repeat of adeno-associated virus serotype 2 inverted
   1068..1784    +  CDS            SYFP2: SYFP2 is a basic (constitutively fluorescent) yellow fluorescent protein published in 2006, derived from Aequorea victoria. It is reported to be a very rapidly-maturing monomer with moderate acid sensitivity.
   1824..1981    +  misc_feature   WPRE (fragment): woodchuck hepatitis virus posttranscriptional regulatory element
   1987..2067    +  misc_feature   WPRE (fragment): woodchuck hepatitis virus posttranscriptional regulatory element
   2084..2195    +  polyA_signal   bGH poly(A) signal: bovine growth hormone polyadenylation signal
   2313..2453    +  repeat_region  AAV2 ITR: inverted terminal repeat of adeno-associated virus serotype 2 inverted
   2458..2509    -  misc_feature   bom (fragment): basis of mobility region from pBR322
   2528..2983    +  rep_origin     f1 ori (sequence partly withheld): f1 bacteriophage origin of replication; arrow indicates direction of (+) strand synthesis
   2984..3033    -  misc_feature   bom (fragment): basis of mobility region from pBR322
   3135..3170    -  CDS            rop (fragment): Rop protein, which maintains plasmids at low copy number; rop
   3265..3369    +  promoter       AmpR promoter: bla
   3370..4230    +  CDS            AmpR: β-lactamase; bla; confers resistance to ampicillin, carbenicillin, and related antibiotics
   4401..4989    +  rep_origin     ori: high-copy-number ColE1/pMB1/pBR322/pUC origin of replication
