[The description below was written by a language model from this plasmid's Addgene catalogue record and pLannotate feature annotations shown in this document.]
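Description:
AiP2123 - pAAV-AiE2649m-minBG-SYFP2-WPRE3-BGHpA is an AAV transfer plasmid built on a pAAV2 backbone, intended for packaging a recombinant adeno-associated virus genome that reports enhancer activity in the brain. It is about 5 kb and is propagated in bacteria as a high-copy plasmid through a ColE1/pUC-type origin, with selection by ampicillin via the β-lactamase gene and its own promoter. An f1 phage origin is also present in the backbone, along with small remnants of pBR322-derived bom and rop sequences. The record lists a recombination-reduced growth strain, consistent with the need to keep the repetitive ITRs intact.

The payload lies between AAV2 inverted terminal repeats, which provide the signals for genome replication and encapsidation. The right ITR is annotated in full, while the left one is detected only as short fragments. According to the construct name, the AiE2649m enhancer is placed upstream of a minimal beta-globin promoter (minBG). Neither element is annotated in the feature table, but an unannotated stretch of roughly 1 kb between the left ITR and the reporter would accommodate them. This enhancer and minimal promoter pair drives SYFP2, a rapidly maturing monomeric yellow fluorescent protein derived from Aequorea victoria. The coding sequence is followed by WPRE3, a shortened woodchuck hepatitis virus posttranscriptional element (annotated as two WPRE fragments) that boosts transcript expression, and by the bovine growth hormone polyadenylation signal.

Because the minimal promoter has little activity on its own, fluorescence should reflect the specificity of the enhancer. The stated purpose is AAV-mediated transgene expression in specific populations of brain cells, though the record does not say which populations are targeted.
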