Addgene plasmid #243039: AiP2123 - pAAV-AiE2649m-minBG-SYFP2-WPRE3-BGHpA
Purpose: AiE2649m is an enhancer sequence designed to drive AAV-mediated transgene expression in specific populations of brain cells.
Depositing lab: Allen Institute for Brain Science & Bosiljka Tasic. Depositing organization: Allen Institute.
Backbone
  Vector backbone: pAAV2
  Vector type: AAV
Growth in bacteria
  Bacterial resistance: Ampicillin, 100 μg/mL
  Growth temperature: 37°C
  Growth strain: NEB Stable
  Copy number: High Copy
Gene/Insert
  Gene/Insert name: SYFP2
  Species: Synthetic
  Cloning method: Gibson Cloning
Terms and licenses: Academic/Nonprofit Terms; Industry Terms: Not Available to Industry
How to cite: AiP2123 - pAAV-AiE2649m-minBG-SYFP2-WPRE3-BGHpA was a gift from Allen Institute for Brain Science & Bosiljka Tasic (Addgene plasmid # 243039 ; http://n2t.net/addgene:243039 ; RRID:Addgene_243039)
